>Addgene plasmid #194317 | pGTag Hygro BFP nLAP +0 | addgene full sequence | sequence record 407049 | Addgene NGS Result
CGACGTTGTAAAACGACGGCCAGTGAGCGCGCGTAATACGACTCACTATAGGGCGAATTGGAGCTACCCG
CATTACCCTGTTATCCCTAAGATCCGACTATTTCCCATGATTCCTTCATATTTGCATATACGATACAAGG
CTGTTAGAGAGATAATTAGAATTAATTTGACTGTAAACACAAAGATATTAGTACAAAATACGTGACGTAG
AAAGTAATAATTTCTTGGGTAGTTTGCAGTTTTAAAATTATGTTTTAAAATGGACTATCATATGCTTACC
GTAACTTGAAAGTATTTCGATTTCTTGGCTTTATATATCTTGTGGAAAGGACGAAACACCGGTATGTCGG
GAACCTCTCCGTTTTAGAGCTAGAAATAGCAAGTTAAAATAAGGCTAGTCCGTTATCAACTTGAAAAAGT
GGCACCGAGTCGGTGCTTTTTTGAATTCAGATCTTACATTTCAGGACATCTAGCTTATCGATACCGTCAT
CTACTTTTAGGTATGTCGGGAACCTCTCCAGGGGTACCACCATGAAAAAGCCTGAACTCACCGCGACGTC
TGTCGAGAAGTTTCTGATCGAAAAGTTCGACAGCGTCTCCGACCTGATGCAGCTCTCGGAGGGCGAAGAA
TCTCGTGCTTTCAGCTTCGATGTAGGAGGGCGTGGATATGTCCTGCGGGTAAATAGCTGCGCCGATGGTT
TCTACAAAGATCGTTATGTTTATCGGCACTTTGCATCGGCCGCGCTCCCGATTCCGGAAGTGCTTGACAT
TGGGGAATTCAGCGAGAGCCTGACCTATTGCATCTCCCGCCGTGCACAGGGTGTCACGTTGCAAGACCTG
CCTGAAACCGAACTGCCCGCTGTTCTGCAGCCGGTCGCGGAGGCCATGGATGCGATCGCTGCGGCCGATC
TTAGCCAGACGAGCGGGTTCGGCCCATTCGGACCGCAAGGAATCGGTCAATACACTACATGGCGTGATTT
CATATGCGCGATTGCTGATCCCCATGTGTATCACTGGCAAACTGTGATGGACGACACCGTCAGTGCGTCC
GTCGCGCAGGCTCTCGATGAGCTGATGCTTTGGGCCGAGGACTGCCCCGAAGTCCGGCACCTCGTGCACG
CGGATTTCGGCTCCAACAATGTCCTGACGGACAATGGCCGCATAACAGCGGTCATTGACTGGAGCGAGGC
GATGTTCGGGGATTCCCAATACGAGGTCGCCAACATCTTCTTCTGGAGGCCGTGGTTGGCTTGTATGGAG
CAGCAGACGCGCTACTTCGAGCGGAGGCATCCGGAGCTTGCAGGATCGCCGCGGCTCCGGGCGTATATGC
TCCGCATTGGTCTTGACCAACTCTATCAGAGCTTGGTTGACGGCAATTTCGATGATGCAGCTTGGGCGCA
GGGTCGATGCGACGCAATCGTCCGATCCGGAGCCGGGACTGTCGGGCGTACACAAATCGCCCGCAGAAGC
GCGGCCGTCTGGACCGATGGCTGTGTAGAAGTACTCGCCGATAGTGGAAACCGACGCCCCAGCACTCGTC
CGAGGGCAAAGGAACGCGGAGCCACGAACTTCTCTCTGTTAAAGCAAGCAGGAGATGTTGAAGAAAACCC
CGGGCCCATGAGCGAGCTGATTAAGGAGAACATGCACATGAAGCTGTACATGGAGGGCACCGTGGACAAC
CATCACTTCAAGTGCACATCCGAGGGCGAAGGCAAGCCCTACGAGGGCACCCAGACCATGAGAATCAAGG
TGGTCGAGGGCGGCCCTCTCCCCTTCGCCTTCGACATCCTGGCTACTAGCTTCCTCTACGGCAGCAAGAC
CTTCATCAACCACACCCAGGGCATCCCCGACTTCTTCAAGCAGTCCTTCCCTGAGGGCTTCACATGGGAG
AGAGTCACCACATACGAAGACGGGGGCGTGCTGACCGCTACCCAGGACACCAGCCTCCAGGACGGCTGCC
TCATCTACAACGTCAAGATCAGAGGGGTGAACTTCACATCCAACGGCCCTGTGATGCAGAAGAAAACACT
CGGCTGGGAGGCCTTCACCGAGACGCTGTACCCCGCTGACGGCGGCCTGGAAGGCAGAAACGACATGGCC
CTGAAGCTCGTGGGCGGGAGCCATCTGATCGCAAACATCAAGACCACATATAGATCCAAGAAACCCGCTA
AGAACCTCAAGATGCCTGGCGTCTACTATGTGGACTACAGACTGGAAAGAATCAAGGAGGCCAACAACGA
GACCTACGTCGAGCAGCACGAGGTGGCAGTGGCCAGATACTGCGACCTCCCTAGCAAACTGGGGCACAAG
CTTAATAGCAGCGGCCCCAGCGGCAGCAGCAGCCTGGAAGTGCTGTTCCAGGGCCCCCTGAGCAGCTCTG
GCCCCTCTGGCAGCGCCGCCAAGTTCAAAGAAACAGCTGCTGCTAAATTCGAGCGGCAGCACATGGACAG
CGGAGGAGGAGGCGAGAACCTGTACTTTCAGGGAGGCGGAGGCGGAGGGGACTATAAGGACGACGACGAC
AAGCTGACCGACGACCTGCCCAGGGCCTCGTGGTATGTCGGGAACCTCTCCAGGGATGTCTCGAGGGGGG
GCCCGGTACCCAGCTTTTGTTCCCTTTAGTGAGGGTTAATTGCGCGCTTGGCGTAATCATGGTCATAGCT
GTTTCCTGTGTGAAATTGTTATCCGCTCACAATTCCACACAACATACGAGCCGGAAGCATAAAGTGTAAA
GCCTGGGGTGCCTAATGAGTGAGCTAACTCACATTAATTGCGTTGCGCTCACTGCCCGCTTTCCAGTCGG
GAAACCTGTCGTGCCAGCTGCATTAATGAATCGGCCAACGCGCGGGGAGAGGCGGTTTGCGTATTGGGCG
CTCTTCCGCTTCCTCGCTCACTGACTCGCTGCGCTCGGTCGTTCGGCTGCGGCGAGCGGTATCAGCTCAC
TCAAAGGCGGTAATACGGTTATCCACAGAATCAGGGGATAACGCAGGAAAGAACATGTGAGCAAAAGGCC
AGCAAAAGGCCAGGAACCGTAAAAAGGCCGCGTTGCTGGCGTTTTTCCATAGGCTCCGCCCCCCTGACGA
GCATCACAAAAATCGACGCTCAAGTCAGAGGTGGCGAAACCCGACAGGACTATAAAGATACCAGGCGTTT
CCCCCTGGAAGCTCCCTCGTGCGCTCTCCTGTTCCGACCCTGCCGCTTACCGGATACCTGTCCGCCTTTC
TCCCTTCGGGAAGCGTGGCGCTTTCTCATAGCTCACGCTGTAGGTATCTCAGTTCGGTGTAGGTCGTTCG
CTCCAAGCTGGGCTGTGTGCACGAACCCCCCGTTCAGCCCGACCGCTGCGCCTTATCCGGTAACTATCGT
CTTGAGTCCAACCCGGTAAGACACGACTTATCGCCACTGGCAGCAGCCACTGGTAACAGGATTAGCAGAG
CGAGGTATGTAGGCGGTGCTACAGAGTTCTTGAAGTGGTGGCCTAACTACGGCTACACTAGAAGAACAGT
ATTTGGTATCTGCGCTCTGCTGAAGCCAGTTACCTTCGGAAAAAGAGTTGGTAGCTCTTGATCCGGCAAA
CAAACCACCGCTGGTAGCGGTGGTTTTTTTGTTTGCAAGCAGCAGATTACGCGCAGAAAAAAAGGATCTC
AAGAAGATCCTTTGATCTTTTCTACGGGGTCTGACGCTCAGTGGAACGAAAACTCACGTTAAGGGATTTT
GGTCATGAGATTATCAAAAAGGATCTTCACCTAGATCCTTTTAAATTAAAAATGAAGTTTTAAATCAATC
TAAAGTATATATGAGTAAACTTGGTCTGACAGTTACCAATGCTTAATCAGTGAGGCACCTATCTCAGCGA
TCTGTCTATTTCGTTCATCCATAGTTGCCTGACTCCCCGTCGTGTAGATAACTACGATACGGGAGGGCTT
ACCATCTGGCCCCAGTGCTGCAATGATACCGCGAGACCCACGCTCACCGGCTCCAGATTTATCAGCAATA
AACCAGCCAGCCGGAAGGGCCGAGCGCAGAAGTGGTCCTGCAACTTTATCCGCCTCCATCCAGTCTATTA
ATTGTTGCCGGGAAGCTAGAGTAAGTAGTTCGCCAGTTAATAGTTTGCGCAACGTTGTTGCCATTGCTAC
AGGCATCGTGGTGTCACGCTCGTCGTTTGGTATGGCTTCATTCAGCTCCGGTTCCCAACGATCAAGGCGA
GTTACATGATCCCCCATGTTGTGCAAAAAAGCGGTTAGCTCCTTCGGTCCTCCGATCGTTGTCAGAAGTA
AGTTGGCCGCAGTGTTATCACTCATGGTTATGGCAGCACTGCATAATTCTCTTACTGTCATGCCATCCGT
AAGATGCTTTTCTGTGACTGGTGAGTACTCAACCAAGTCATTCTGAGAATAGTGTATGCGGCGACCGAGT
TGCTCTTGCCCGGCGTCAATACGGGATAATACCGCGCCACATAGCAGAACTTTAAAAGTGCTCATCATTG
GAAAACGTTCTTCGGGGCGAAAACTCTCAAGGATCTTACCGCTGTTGAGATCCAGTTCGATGTAACCCAC
TCGTGCACCCAACTGATCTTCAGCATCTTTTACTTTCACCAGCGTTTCTGGGTGAGCAAAAACAGGAAGG
CAAAATGCCGCAAAAAAGGGAATAAGGGCGACACGGAAATGTTGAATACTCATACTCTTCCTTTTTCAAT
ATTATTGAAGCATTTATCAGGGTTATTGTCTCATGAGCGGATACATATTTGAATGTATTTAGAAAAATAA
ACAAATAGGGGTTCCGCGCACATTTCCCCGAAAAGTGCCACCTG
[124 nt withheld, positions 4805-4928]
C
[91 nt withheld, positions 4930-5020]
A
[49 nt withheld, positions 5022-5070]
CCTTTGACGTTGGAGTCCACGTTCTTT
[37 nt withheld, positions 5098-5134]
ACCCTATCTCGGTCTATTCTTTTGATTTATAAGGGATTTTGCCGATTTCGGCCTATTGGTTAAAAAATGA
GCTGATTTAACAAAAATTTAACGCGAATTTTAACAAAATATTAACGCTTACAATTTCCATTCGCCATTCA
GGCTGCGCAACTGTTGGGAAGGGCGATCGGTGCGGGCCTCTTCGCTATTACGCCAGCTGGCGAAAGGGGG
ATGTGCTGCAAGGCGATTAAGTTGGGTAACGCCAGGGTTTTCCCAGTCA
Features (pLannotate 1.2.2; 18 found; start..end, strand, type, name):
     34..52      +  promoter       T7 promoter: promoter for bacteriophage T7 RNA polymerase
     98..332     +  promoter       U6 promoter: RNA polymerase III promoter for human U6 snRNA
    361..436     +  misc_RNA       gRNA scaffold: guide RNA scaffold for the Streptococcus pyogenes CRISPR/Cas9 system
    472..488     +  misc_feature   MCS (fragment): pBluescript multiple cloning site
    532..1554    +  CDS            hph: KHYB_ECOLX - Experimental evidence at protein level: Swiss-Prot protein existence level 1. The aminoglycoside phosphotransferases achieve inactivation of their antibiotic substrates by phosphorylation. Only phosphorylates hygromycin and closely related compounds such as demethyl analogs and destomycin. From Escherichia coli.
   1561..1613    +  CDS            P2A (fragment): 2A peptide from porcine teschovirus-1 polyprotein Eukaryotic ribosomes fail to insert a peptide bond between the Gly and Pro residues, yielding separate polypeptides.
   1618..2316    +  CDS            TagBFP: TagBFP is a basic (constitutively fluorescent) blue fluorescent protein published in 2008, derived from Entacmaea quadricolor. It is reported to be a very rapidly-maturing monomer with very low acid sensitivity.
   2580..2600    +  misc_feature   MCS (fragment): pBluescript multiple cloning site
   2613..2631    -  promoter       T3 promoter: promoter for bacteriophage T3 RNA polymerase
   2676..2692    -  protein_bind   lac operator: The lac repressor binds to the lac operator to inhibit transcription in E. coli. This inhibition can be relieved by adding lactose or isopropyl-β-D-thiogalactopyranoside (IPTG). lac repressor encoded by lacI
   2700..2730    -  promoter       lac promoter: promoter for the E. coli lac operon
   2745..2766    -  protein_bind   CAP binding site: CAP binding activates transcription in the presence of cAMP. E. coli catabolite activator protein
   2779..2871    -  CDS            lacI (fragment): lac repressor; lacI; The lac repressor binds to the lac operator to inhibit transcription in E. coli. This inhibition can be relieved by adding lactose or isopropyl-β-D-thiogalactopyranoside (IPTG).
   3054..3642    -  rep_origin     ori: high-copy-number ColE1/pMB1/pBR322/pUC origin of replication
   3813..4673    -  CDS            AmpR: β-lactamase; bla; confers resistance to ampicillin, carbenicillin, and related antibiotics
   4674..4778    -  promoter       AmpR promoter: bla
   4805..5233    +  rep_origin     f1 ori (sequence partly withheld): f1 bacteriophage origin of replication; arrow indicates direction of (+) strand synthesis
   5264..26      -  CDS            lacZα (fragment) (across the origin): LacZα fragment of β-galactosidase; lacZ fragment
