[The description below was written by a language model from this plasmid's Addgene catalogue record and pLannotate feature annotations shown in this document.]
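Description:
pGTag Hygro BFP nLAP +0 is a donor plasmid for CRISPR/Cas9-mediated generic protein tagging in mammalian cells, built on the high-copy bacterial cloning vector pBluescript KS-. It is propagated in E. coli through the ColE1/pUC-type origin and selected with ampicillin via the β-lactamase gene. The backbone also retains the f1 phage origin, lacZα and lac regulatory remnants, and flanking T7 and T3 promoters.

The payload, cloned between SalI and XhoI sites, is a roughly 2 kb Hygro-P2A-nLAP(BFP) cassette. The annotation shows the hygromycin phosphotransferase gene (hph) followed by a P2A ribosomal skipping peptide and TagBFP. About 260 bp between the end of TagBFP and the downstream polylinker is unannotated; it presumably holds the rest of the nLAP tag, but the record does not describe its components. No mammalian promoter or polyadenylation signal is annotated around the cassette. This fits a design in which the cassette is inserted in frame at the start of a target gene's coding region, so the endogenous promoter drives hygromycin resistance. P2A then releases the resistance enzyme from the BFP-tagged protein. The "n" in nLAP points to N-terminal tagging, and the "+0" suffix probably denotes one of several reading-frame variants, although the record states neither explicitly.

Upstream of the cassette sits a human U6 promoter driving a Streptococcus pyogenes Cas9 guide RNA scaffold. The short gap between promoter and scaffold leaves room for a spacer, whose identity and target are not given in the record. Cas9 is not encoded on the plasmid and must be supplied separately. Edited cells can be enriched with hygromycin and followed by blue fluorescence.
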