Addgene plasmid #194317: pGTag Hygro BFP nLAP +0
Purpose: CRISPR/Cas9-mediated generic protein tagging
Depositing lab: Frank Schnütgen. Depositing organization: Goethe-Universitaet Frankfurt am Main. Publication: CRISPR/Cas9-mediated generic protein tagging in mammalian cells. Thone FMB, Kurrle NS, von Melchner H, Schnutgen F. Methods. 2019 Jul 15;164-165:59-66. doi: 10.1016/j.ymeth.2019.02.018. Epub 2019 Feb 22. PubMed 30797903.
Backbone
  Vector backbone: pBluescript KS-
  Total vector size (bp): 5393
  Vector type: Bacterial cloning vector
  Selectable markers: Hygromycin
Growth in bacteria
  Bacterial resistance: Ampicillin, 100 μg/mL
  Growth temperature: 37°C
  Growth strain: NEB Stable
  Copy number: High Copy
Gene/Insert
  Gene/Insert name: Hygro-P2A-nLAP(BFP)
  Insert size (bp): 2052
  Cloning method: Restriction Enzyme; 5′ cloning site SalI (not destroyed); 3′ cloning site XhoI (not destroyed)
  Sequencing primers: 5′ M13 forward; 3′ M13 reverse
Terms and licenses: Academic/Nonprofit Terms; Industry Terms: Not Available to Industry
How to cite: pGTag Hygro BFP nLAP +0 was a gift from Frank Schnütgen (Addgene plasmid # 194317 ; http://n2t.net/addgene:194317 ; RRID:Addgene_194317)
